>Addgene plasmid #43255 | II-AGCA | depositor partial sequence | sequence record 58520 | II-AGCA sequence 426 bps
CGTCTCGCTTAACCCCAGAGCAGGTCGTGGCAATCGCCTCCAACATTGGCGGGAAACAGGCACTCGAGAC
TGTCCAGCGCCTGCTTCCCGTGCTGTGCCAAGCGCACGGACTCACCCCAGAGCAGGTCGTGGCAATCGCG
AGCAATAACGGCGGAAAACAGGCTTTGGAAACGGTGCAGAGGCTCCTTCCAGTGCTGTGCCAAGCGCACG
GCCTCACCCCAGAGCAGGTCGTGGCGATCGCAAGCCACGACGGAGGAAAGCAAGCCTTGGAAACAGTACA
GAGGCTGTTGCCTGTGCTGTGCCAAGCGCACGGATTAACCCCAGAGCAGGTCGTGGCAATCGCCTCCAAC
ATTGGCGGGAAACAGGCACTCGAGACTGTCCAGCGCCTGCTTCCCGTGCTGTGCCAAGCGCACGGGCTCA
GAGACG
