>Addgene plasmid #43255 | II-AGCA | addgene partial sequence | sequence record 60592 | M13-F20 5'-TGTAAAACGACGGCCAGT-3'
CCTCTAGATGCATGCTCGAGCGGCCGCCAGTGTGATGGATATCTGCAGAATTCGCCCTTAGTATCTTTCC
TGTGCCCACGTCTCTGAGCCCGTGCGCTTGGCACAGCACGGGAAGCAGGCGCTGGACAGTCTCGAGTGCC
TGTTTCCCGCCAATGTTGGAGGCGATTGCCACGACCTGCTCTGGGGTTAATCCGTGCGCTTGGCACAGCA
CAGGCAACAGCCTCTGTACTGTTTCCAAGGCTTGCTTTCCTCCGTCGTGGCTTGCGATCGCCACGACCTG
CTCTGGGGTGAGGCCGTGCGCTTGGCACAGCACTGGAAGGAGCCTCTGCACCGTTTCCAAAGCCTGTTTT
CCGCCGTTATTGCTCGCGATTGCCACGACCTGCTCTGGGGTGAGTCCGTGCGCTTGGCACAGCACGGGAA
GCAGGCGCTGGACAGTCTCGAGTGCCTGTTTCCCGCCAATGTTGGAGGCGATTGCCACGACCTGCTCTGG
GGTTAAGCGAGACGCGCTAGGACGGCATCTATATAAGGGCGAATTCCAGCACACTGGCGGCCGTTACTAG
TGGATCCGAGCTCGGTACCAAGCTTGGCGTAATCATGGTCATAGCTGTTTCCTGTGTGAAATTGTTATCC
GCTCACAATTCCACACAACATACGAGCCGGAAGCATAAAGTGTAAAGCCTGGGGTGCCTAATGAGTGAGC
TAACTCACATTAATTGCGTTGCGCTCACTGCCCGCTTTCCAGTCGGGAAACCTGTCGTGCCAGCTGCATT
AATGAATCGGCCAACGCGCGGGGAGAGGCGGTTTGCGTATTGGGCGCTCTTCCGCTTCCTCGCTCACTGA
CTCGCTGCGCTCGGTCGTTCGGCTGCGGCGAGCGGTATCA
