[The description below was written by a language model from this plasmid's Addgene catalogue record.]
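Description:
II-AGCA is a bacterial cloning plasmid built on the commercial pCRII-TOPO backbone (about 3.97 kb without insert), into which a 426 bp synthetic insert was introduced by TOPO cloning. It is maintained as a high-copy plasmid in E. coli and carries dual selection, with resistance to both ampicillin and kanamycin, as is standard for this backbone. The insert sits between the T7 and M13-reverse priming sites, which the record lists for sequence verification. No feature table is provided, so the positions of individual elements cannot be confirmed beyond what the catalogue fields state.

The record does not describe the insert beyond its name, synthetic origin and size. The plasmid was deposited in connection with a TALEN genome-editing system developed for generating human stem cell-based disease models. In that context, the name and the insert length are consistent with a pre-assembled module of four TAL effector repeats that would recognise the bases A, G, C and A, with the "II" prefix plausibly marking its position in an ordered, hierarchical assembly of a full repeat array. This interpretation is an inference from the naming and the associated work, not something stated explicitly in the record. There is no promoter, tag or reporter listed that would drive expression of the insert, and the vector type is given simply as bacterial cloning. The plasmid is therefore best understood as a storage and source clone for a library component, from which the fragment would be taken for assembly into a TALEN expression construct, not as something used directly in mammalian cells.
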