Addgene plasmid #43255: II-AGCA
Depositing lab: Chad Cowan & Kiran Musunuru. Depositing organization: Harvard University. Publication: A TALEN Genome-Editing System for Generating Human Stem Cell-Based Disease Models. Ding Q, Lee YK, Schaefer EA, Peters DT, Veres A, Kim K, Kuperwasser N, Motola DL, Meissner TB, Hendriks WT, Trevisan M, Gupta RM, Moisan A, Banks E, Friesen M, Schinzel RT, Xia F, Tang A, Xia Y, Figueroa E, Wann A, Ahfeldt T, Daheron L, Zhang F, Rubin LL, Peng LF, Chung RT, Musunuru K, Cowan CA. Cell Stem Cell. 2012 Dec 12. pii: S1934-5909(12)00645-5. doi: 10.1016/j.stem.2012.11.011. PubMed 23246482.
Backbone
  Vector backbone: pCRII-TOPO
  Backbone manufacturer: Invitrogen
  Backbone size w/o insert (bp): 3973
  Vector type: Bacterial Cloning
Growth in bacteria
  Bacterial resistance: Ampicillin and Kanamycin, 100 & 50 μg/mL
  Growth temperature: 37°C
  Growth strain: Top10
  Copy number: High Copy
Gene/Insert
  Gene/Insert name: II-AGCA
  Species: Synthetic
  Insert size (bp): 426
  Cloning method: TOPO Cloning
  Sequencing primers: 5′ T7; 3′ M13-rev
Terms and licenses: Academic/Nonprofit Terms; Industry Terms: Not Available to Industry
How to cite: II-AGCA was a gift from Chad Cowan & Kiran Musunuru (Addgene plasmid # 43255 ; http://n2t.net/addgene:43255 ; RRID:Addgene_43255)
